>Addgene plasmid #117171 | pBC2102-reci | depositor full sequence | sequence record 220977 | pBC2102-reci sequence 12956 bps
TTAATGTAGTCTTATGCAATACTCTTGTAGTCTTGCAACATGGTAACGATGAGTTAGCAACATGCCTTAC
AAGGAGAGAAAAAGCACCGTGCATGCCGATTGGTGGAAGTAAGGTGGTACGATCGTGCCTTATTAGGAAG
GCAACAGACGGGTCTGACATGGATTGGACGAACCACTGAATTGCCGCATTGCAGAGATATTGTATTTAAG
TGCCTAGCTCGATACAATAAACGGGTCTCTCTGGTTAGACCAGATCTGAGCCTGGGAGCTCTCTGGCTAA
CTAGGGAACCCACTGCTTAAGCCTCAATAAAGCTTGCCTTGAGTGCTTCAAGTAGTGTGTGCCCGTCTGT
TGTGTGACTCTGGTAACTAGAGATCCCTCAGACCCTTTTAGTCAGTGTGGAAAATCTCTAGCAGTGGCGC
CCGAACAGGGACTTGAAAGCGAAAGGGAAACCAGAGGAGCTCTCTCGACGCAGGACTCGGCTTGCTGAAG
CGCGCACGGCAAGAGGCGAGGGGCGGCGACTGGTGAGTACGCCAAAAATTTTGACTAGCGGAGGCTAGAA
GGAGAGAGATGGGTGCGAGAGCGTCAGTATTAAGCGGGGGAGAATTAGATCGCGATGGGAAAAAATTCGG
TTAAGGCCAGGGGGAAAGAAAAAATATAAATTAAAACATATAGTATGGGCAAGCAGGGAGCTAGAACGAT
TCGCAGTTAATCCTGGCCTGTTAGAAACATCAGAAGGCTGTAGACAAATACTGGGACAGCTACAACCATC
CCTTCAGACAGGATCAGAAGAACTTAGATCATTATATAATACAGTAGCAACCCTCTATTGTGTGCATCAA
AGGATAGAGATAAAAGACACCAAGGAAGCTTTAGACAAGATAGAGGAAGAGCAAAACAAAAGTAAGACCA
CCGCACAGCAAGCGGCCGCTGATCTTCAGACCTGGAGGAGGAGATATGAGGGACAATTGGAGAAGTGAAT
TATATAAATATAAAGTAGTAAAAATTGAACCATTAGGAGTAGCACCCACCAAGGCAAAGAGAAGAGTGGT
GCAGAGAGAAAAAAGAGCAGTGGGAATAGGAGCTTTGTTCCTTGGGTTCTTGGGAGCAGCAGGAAGCACT
ATGGGCGCAGCCTCAATGACGCTGACGGTACAGGCCAGACAATTATTGTCTGGTATAGTGCAGCAGCAGA
ACAATTTGCTGAGGGCTATTGAGGCGCAACAGCATCTGTTGCAACTCACAGTCTGGGGCATCAAGCAGCT
CCAGGCAAGAATCCTGGCTGTGGAAAGATACCTAAAGGATCAACAGCTCCTGGGGATTTGGGGTTGCTCT
GGAAAACTCATTTGCACCACTGCTGTGCCTTGGAATGCTAGTTGGAGTAATAAATCTCTGGAACAGATTT
GGAATCACACGACCTGGATGGAGTGGGACAGAGAAATTAACAATTACACAAGCTTAATACACTCCTTAAT
TGAAGAATCGCAAAACCAGCAAGAAAAGAATGAACAAGAATTATTGGAATTAGATAAATGGGCAAGTTTG
TGGAATTGGTTTAACATAACAAATTGGCTGTGGTATATAAAATTATTCATAATGATAGTAGGAGGCTTGG
TAGGTTTAAGAATAGTTTTTGCTGTACTTTCTATAGTGAATAGAGTTAGGCAGGGATATTCACCATTATC
GTTTCAGACCCACCTCCCAACCCCGAGGGGACCCGACAGGCCCGAAGGAATAGAAGAAGAAGGTGGAGAG
AGAGACAGAGACAGATCCATTCGATTAGTGAACGGATCTCGACGGTATCGGTTAACTTTTAAAAGAAAAG
GGGGGATTGGGGGGTACAGTGCAGGGGAAAGAATAGTAGACATAATAGCAACAGACATACAAACTAAAGA
ATTACAAAAACAAATTACAAAAATTCAAAATTTTATCGATAACGAGACTAGCCTCGATCGCCGAGGGCCT
ATTTCCCATGATTCCTTCATATTTGCATATACGATACAAGGCTGTTAGAGAGATAATTAGAATTAATTTG
ACTGTAAACACAAAGATATTAGTACAAAATACGTGACGTAGAAAGTAATAATTTCTTGGGTAGTTTGCAG
TTTTAAAATTATGTTTTAAAATGGACTATCATATGCTTACCGTAACTTGAAAGTATTTCGATTTCTTGGC
TTTATATATCTTGTGGAAAGGACGAAACACCGGAGACGGAGGACGACGAACGTCTCTGTTTAAGAGCTAT
GCTGGAAACAGCATAGCAAGTTTAAATAAGGCTAGTCCGTTATCAACTTGAAAAAGTGGCACCGAGTCGG
TGCTTTTTTTGAATTCGCTAGCTAGGTCTTGAAAGGAGTGGGAATTGGCTCCGGTGCCCGTCAGTGGGCA
GAGCGCACATCGCCCACAGTCCCCGAGAAGTTGGGGGGAGGGGTCGGCAATTGATCCGGTGCCTAGAGAA
GGTGGCGCGGGGTAAACTGGGAAAGTGATGTCGTGTACTGGCTCCGCCTTTTTCCCGAGGGTGGGGGAGA
ACCGTATATAAGTGCAGTAGTCGCCGTGAACGTTCTTTTTCGCAACGGGTTTGCCGCCAGAACACAGGAC
CGGTAGCGCTCCCGGGATGGATTACAAAGACGATGACGATAAGGACAAGAAGTACAGCATCGGCCTGGAC
ATCGGCACCAACTCTGTGGGCTGGGCCGTGATCACCGACGAGTACAAGGTGCCCAGCAAGAAATTCAAGG
TGCTGGGCAACACCGACCGGCACAGCATCAAGAAGAACCTGATCGGAGCCCTGCTGTTCGACAGCGGCGA
AACAGCCGAGGCCACCCGGCTGAAGAGAACCGCCAGAAGAAGATACACCAGACGGAAGAACCGGATCTGC
TATCTGCAAGAGATCTTCAGCAACGAGATGGCCAAGGTGGACGACAGCTTCTTCCACAGACTGGAAGAGT
CCTTCCTGGTGGAAGAGGATAAGAAGCACGAGCGGCACCCCATCTTCGGCAACATCGTGGACGAGGTGGC
CTACCACGAGAAGTACCCCACCATCTACCACCTGAGAAAGAAACTGGTGGACAGCACCGACAAGGCCGAC
CTGCGGCTGATCTATCTGGCCCTGGCCCACATGATCAAGTTCCGGGGCCACTTCCTGATCGAGGGCGACC
TGAACCCCGACAACAGCGACGTGGACAAGCTGTTCATCCAGCTGGTGCAGACCTACAACCAGCTGTTCGA
GGAAAACCCCATCAACGCCAGCGGCGTGGACGCCAAGGCCATCCTGTCTGCCAGACTGAGCAAGAGCAGA
CGGCTGGAAAATCTGATCGCCCAGCTGCCCGGCGAGAAGAAGAATGGCCTGTTCGGAAACCTGATTGCCC
TGAGCCTGGGCCTGACCCCCAACTTCAAGAGCAACTTCGACCTGGCCGAGGATGCCAAACTGCAGCTGAG
CAAGGACACCTACGACGACGACCTGGACAACCTGCTGGCCCAGATCGGCGACCAGTACGCCGACCTGTTT
CTGGCCGCCAAGAACCTGTCCGACGCCATCCTGCTGAGCGACATCCTGAGAGTGAACACCGAGATCACCA
AGGCCCCCCTGAGCGCCTCTATGATCAAGAGATACGACGAGCACCACCAGGACCTGACCCTGCTGAAAGC
TCTCGTGCGGCAGCAGCTGCCTGAGAAGTACAAAGAGATTTTCTTCGACCAGAGCAAGAACGGCTACGCC
GGCTACATTGACGGCGGAGCCAGCCAGGAAGAGTTCTACAAGTTCATCAAGCCCATCCTGGAAAAGATGG
ACGGCACCGAGGAACTGCTCGTGAAGCTGAACAGAGAGGACCTGCTGCGGAAGCAGCGGACCTTCGACAA
CGGCAGCATCCCCCACCAGATCCACCTGGGAGAGCTGCACGCCATTCTGCGGCGGCAGGAAGATTTTTAC
CCATTCCTGAAGGACAACCGGGAAAAGATCGAGAAGATCCTGACCTTCCGCATCCCCTACTACGTGGGCC
CTCTGGCCAGGGGAAACAGCAGATTCGCCTGGATGACCAGAAAGAGCGAGGAAACCATCACCCCCTGGAA
CTTCGAGGAAGTGGTGGACAAGGGCGCTTCCGCCCAGAGCTTCATCGAGCGGATGACCAACTTCGATAAG
AACCTGCCCAACGAGAAGGTGCTGCCCAAGCACAGCCTGCTGTACGAGTACTTCACCGTGTATAACGAGC
TGACCAAAGTGAAATACGTGACCGAGGGAATGAGAAAGCCCGCCTTCCTGAGCGGCGAGCAGAAAAAGGC
CATCGTGGACCTGCTGTTCAAGACCAACCGGAAAGTGACCGTGAAGCAGCTGAAAGAGGACTACTTCAAG
AAAATCGAGTGCTTCGACTCCGTGGAAATCTCCGGCGTGGAAGATCGGTTCAACGCCTCCCTGGGCACAT
ACCACGATCTGCTGAAAATTATCAAGGACAAGGACTTCCTGGACAATGAGGAAAACGAGGACATTCTGGA
AGATATCGTGCTGACCCTGACACTGTTTGAGGACAGAGAGATGATCGAGGAACGGCTGAAAACCTATGCC
CACCTGTTCGACGACAAAGTGATGAAGCAGCTGAAGCGGCGGAGATACACCGGCTGGGGCAGGCTGAGCC
GGAAGCTGATCAACGGCATCCGGGACAAGCAGTCCGGCAAGACAATCCTGGATTTCCTGAAGTCCGACGG
CTTCGCCAACAGAAACTTCATGCAGCTGATCCACGACGACAGCCTGACCTTTAAAGAGGACATCCAGAAA
GCCCAGGTGTCCGGCCAGGGCGATAGCCTGCACGAGCACATTGCCAATCTGGCCGGCAGCCCCGCCATTA
AGAAGGGCATCCTGCAGACAGTGAAGGTGGTGGACGAGCTCGTGAAAGTGATGGGCCGGCACAAGCCCGA
GAACATCGTGATCGAAATGGCCAGAGAGAACCAGACCACCCAGAAGGGACAGAAGAACAGCCGCGAGAGA
ATGAAGCGGATCGAAGAGGGCATCAAAGAGCTGGGCAGCCAGATCCTGAAAGAACACCCCGTGGAAAACA
CCCAGCTGCAGAACGAGAAGCTGTACCTGTACTACCTGCAGAATGGGCGGGATATGTACGTGGACCAGGA
ACTGGACATCAACCGGCTGTCCGACTACGATGTGGACCATATCGTGCCTCAGAGCTTTCTGAAGGACGAC
TCCATCGACAACAAGGTGCTGACCAGAAGCGACAAGAACCGGGGCAAGAGCGACAACGTGCCCTCCGAAG
AGGTCGTGAAGAAGATGAAGAACTACTGGCGGCAGCTGCTGAACGCCAAGCTGATTACCCAGAGAAAGTT
CGACAATCTGACCAAGGCCGAGAGAGGCGGCCTGAGCGAACTGGATAAGGCCGGCTTCATCAAGAGACAG
CTGGTGGAAACCCGGCAGATCACAAAGCACGTGGCACAGATCCTGGACTCCCGGATGAACACTAAGTACG
ACGAGAATGACAAGCTGATCCGGGAAGTGAAAGTGATCACCCTGAAGTCCAAGCTGGTGTCCGATTTCCG
GAAGGATTTCCAGTTTTACAAAGTGCGCGAGATCAACAACTACCACCACGCCCACGACGCCTACCTGAAC
GCCGTCGTGGGAACCGCCCTGATCAAAAAGTACCCTAAGCTGGAAAGCGAGTTCGTGTACGGCGACTACA
AGGTGTACGACGTGCGGAAGATGATCGCCAAGAGCGAGCAGGAAATCGGCAAGGCTACCGCCAAGTACTT
CTTCTACAGCAACATCATGAACTTTTTCAAGACCGAGATTACCCTGGCCAACGGCGAGATCCGGAAGCGG
CCTCTGATCGAGACAAACGGCGAAACCGGGGAGATCGTGTGGGATAAGGGCCGGGATTTTGCCACCGTGC
GGAAAGTGCTGAGCATGCCCCAAGTGAATATCGTGAAAAAGACCGAGGTGCAGACAGGCGGCTTCAGCAA
AGAGTCTATCCTGCCCAAGAGGAACAGCGATAAGCTGATCGCCAGAAAGAAGGACTGGGACCCTAAGAAG
TACGGCGGCTTCGACAGCCCCACCGTGGCCTATTCTGTGCTGGTGGTGGCCAAAGTGGAAAAGGGCAAGT
CCAAGAAACTGAAGAGTGTGAAAGAGCTGCTGGGGATCACCATCATGGAAAGAAGCAGCTTCGAGAAGAA
TCCCATCGACTTTCTGGAAGCCAAGGGCTACAAAGAAGTGAAAAAGGACCTGATCATCAAGCTGCCTAAG
TACTCCCTGTTCGAGCTGGAAAACGGCCGGAAGAGAATGCTGGCCTCTGCCGGCGAACTGCAGAAGGGAA
ACGAACTGGCCCTGCCCTCCAAATATGTGAACTTCCTGTACCTGGCCAGCCACTATGAGAAGCTGAAGGG
CTCCCCCGAGGATAATGAGCAGAAACAGCTGTTTGTGGAACAGCACAAGCACTACCTGGACGAGATCATC
GAGCAGATCAGCGAGTTCTCCAAGAGAGTGATCCTGGCCGACGCTAATCTGGACAAAGTGCTGTCCGCCT
ACAACAAGCACCGGGATAAGCCCATCAGAGAGCAGGCCGAGAATATCATCCACCTGTTTACCCTGACCAA
TCTGGGAGCCCCTGCCGCCTTCAAGTACTTTGACACCACCATCGACCGGAAGAGGTACACCAGCACCAAA
GAGGTGCTGGACGCCACCCTGATCCACCAGAGCATCACCGGCCTGTACGAGACACGGATCGACCTGTCTC
AGCTGGGAGGCGACGGATCCGAATCCGGCAGTGGAGAGGGCAGAGGAAGTCTGCTAACATGCGGTGACGT
CGAGGAGAATCCTGGCCCAATGGTGAGCAAGGGCGAGGAGGATAACATGGCCATCATCAAGGAGTTCATG
CGCTTCAAGGTGCACATGGAGGGCTCCGTGAACGGCCACGAGTTCGAGATCGAGGGCGAGGGCGAGGGCC
GCCCCTACGAGGGCACCCAGACCGCCAAGCTGAAGGTGACCAAGGGTGGCCCCCTGCCCTTCGCCTGGGA
CATCCTGTCCCCTCAGTTCATGTACGGCTCCAAGGCCTACGTGAAGCACCCCGCCGACATCCCCGACTAC
TTGAAGCTGTCCTTCCCCGAGGGCTTCAAGTGGGAGCGCGTGATGAACTTCGAGGACGGCGGCGTGGTGA
CCGTGACCCAGGACTCCTCCCTGCAGGACGGCGAGTTCATCTACAAGGTGAAGCTGCGCGGCACCAACTT
CCCCTCCGACGGCCCCGTAATGCAGAAGAAAACCATGGGCTGGGAGGCCTCCTCCGAGCGGATGTACCCC
GAGGACGGCGCCCTGAAGGGCGAGATCAAGCAGAGGCTGAAGCTGAAGGACGGCGGCCACTACGACGCTG
AGGTCAAGACCACCTACAAGGCCAAGAAGCCCGTGCAGCTGCCCGGCGCCTACAACGTCAACATCAAGTT
GGACATCACCTCCCACAACGAGGACTACACCATCGTGGAACAGTACGAACGCGCCGAGGGCCGCCACTCC
ACCGGCGGCATGGACGAGCTGTACAAGCCCGGGGGAAGCGGAGCTACTAACTTCAGCCTGCTGAAGCAGG
CTGGAGATGTGGAGGAGAACCCTGGACCTATGAAAAAGCCTGAACTCACCGCGACGTCTGTCGAGAAGTT
TCTGATCGAAAAGTTCGACAGCGTATCCGACCTGATGCAGCTCTCGGAGGGCGAAGAATCTCGTGCTTTC
AGCTTCGATGTAGGAGGGCGTGGATATGTCCTGCGGGTAAATAGCTGCGCCGATGGTTTCTACAAAGATC
GTTATGTTTATCGGCACTTTGCATCGGCCGCGCTCCCGATTCCGGAAGTGCTTGACATTGGGGAGTTCAG
CGAGAGCCTGACCTATTGCATCTCCCGCCGTGCACAGGGTGTCACGTTGCAAGACCTGCCTGAAACCGAA
CTGCCCGCTGTTCTGCAGCCGGTCGCGGAGGCAATGGATGCGATCGCTGCGGCCGATCTTAGCCAGACGA
GCGGGTTCGGCCCATTCGGACCGCAAGGAATCGGTCAATACACTACATGGCGTGATTTCATATGCGCGAT
TGCTGATCCCCATGTGTATCACTGGCAAACTGTGATGGACGACACCGTCAGTGCGTCCGTCGCGCAGGCT
CTCGATGAGCTGATGCTTTGGGCCGAGGACTGCCCCGAAGTCCGGCACCTCGTGCACGCGGATTTCGGCT
CCAACAATGTCCTGACGGACAATGGCCGCATAACAGCGGTCATTGACTGGAGCGAGGCGATGTTCGGGGA
TTCCCAATACGAGGTCGCCAACATCTTCTTCTGGAGGCCGTGGTTGGCTTGTATGGAGCAGCAGACGCGC
TACTTCGAGCGGAGGCATCCGGAGCTTGCAGGATCGCCGCGGCTCCGGGCGTATATGCTCCGCATTGGTC
TTGACCAACTCTATCAGAGCTTGGTTGACGGCAATTTCGATGATGCAGCTTGGGCGCAGGGTCGATGCGA
CGCAATCGTCCGATCCGGAGCCGGGACTGTCGGGCGTACACAAATCGCCCGCAGAAGCGCGGCCGTCTGG
ACCGATGGCTGTGTAGAAGTACTCGCCGATAGTGGAAACCGACGCCCCAGCACTCGTCCGAGGGCAAAGG
AATAGGAATTCTAATGTCGACTTCGAAACGCGTCTGGAACAATCAACCTCTGGATTACAAAATTTGTGAA
AGATTGACTGGTATTCTTAACTATGTTGCTCCTTTTACGCTATGTGGATACGCTGCTTTAATGCCTTTGT
ATCATGCTATTGCTTCCCGTATGGCTTTCATTTTCTCCTCCTTGTATAAATCCTGGTTGCTGTCTCTTTA
TGAGGAGTTGTGGCCCGTTGTCAGGCAACGTGGCGTGGTGTGCACTGTGTTTGCTGACGCAACCCCCACT
GGTTGGGGCATTGCCACCACCTGTCAGCTCCTTTCCGGGACTTTCGCTTTCCCCCTCCCTATTGCCACGG
CGGAACTCATCGCCGCCTGCCTTGCCCGCTGCTGGACAGGGGCTCGGCTGTTGGGCACTGACAATTCCGT
GGTGTTGTCGGGGAAGCTGACGTCCTTTCCATGGCTGCTCGCCTGTGTTGCCACCTGGATTCTGCGCGGG
ACGTCCTTCTGCTACGTCCCTTCGGCCCTCAATCCAGCGGACCTTCCTTCCCGCGGCCTGCTGCCGGCTC
TGCGGCCTCTTCCGCGTCTTCGCCTTCGCCCTCAGACGAGTCGGATCTCCCTTTGGGCCGCCTCCCCGCC
TGGAATTAATTCTGCAGTCGAGACCTAGAAAAACATGGAGCAATCACAAGTAGCAATACAGCAGCTACCA
ATGCTGATTGTGCCTGGCTAGAAGCACAAGAGGAGGAGGAGGTGGGTTTTCCAGTCACACCTCAGGTACC
TTTAAGACCAATGACTTACAAGGCAGCTGTAGATCTTAGCCACTTTTTAAAAGAAAAGGGGGGACTGGAA
GGGCTAATTCACTCCCAACGAAGACAAGATCTGCTTTTTGCTTGTACTGGGTCTCTCTGGTTAGACCAGA
TCTGAGCCTGGGAGCTCTCTGGCTAACTAGGGAACCCACTGCTTAAGCCTCAATAAAGCTTGCCTTGAGT
GCTTCAAGTAGTGTGTGCCCGTCTGTTGTGTGACTCTGGTAACTAGAGATCCCTCAGACCCTTTTAGTCA
GTGTGGAAAATCTCTAGCAGTAGTAGTTCATGTCATCTTATTATTCAGTATTTATAACTTGCAAAGAAAT
GAATATCAGAGAGTGAGAGGAACTTGTTTATTGCAGCTTATAATGGTTACAAATAAAGCAATAGCATCAC
AAATTTCACAAATAAAGCATTTTTTTCACTGCATTCTAGTTGTGGTTTGTCCAAACTCATCAATGTATCT
TATCATGTCTGGCTCTAGCTATCCCGCCCCTAACTCCGCCCATCCCGCCCCTAACTCCGCCCAGTTCCGC
CCATTCTCCGCCCCATGGCTGACTAATTTTTTTTATTTATGCAGAGGCCGAGGCCGCCTCGGCCTCTGAG
CTATTCCAGAAGTAGTGAGGAGGCTTTTTTGGAGGCCTAGGGACGTACCCAATTCGCTTTTGCGTCGAAA
CGTACCCAATTCGCCCTATAGTGAGTCGTATTACGCGCGCTCACTGGCCGTCGTTTTACAACGTCGTGAC
TGGGAAAACCCTGGCGTTACCCAACTTAATCGCCTTGCAGCACATCCCCCTTTCGCCAGCTGGCGTAATA
GCGAAGAGGCCCGCACCGATCGCCCTTCCCAACAGTTGCGCAGCCTGAATGGCGAATGGCGCG
[124 nt withheld, positions 10284-10407]
C
[91 nt withheld, positions 10409-10499]
A
[49 nt withheld, positions 10501-10549]
CCTTTGACGTTGGAGTCCACGTTCTTT
[37 nt withheld, positions 10577-10613]
ACCCTATCTCGGTCTATTCTTTTGATTTATAAGGGATTTTGCCGATTTCGGCCTATTGGTTAAAAAATGA
GCTGATTTAACAAAAATTTAACGCGAATTTTAACAAAATATTAACGTTTACAATTTCCCAGGTGGCACTT
TTCGGGGAAATGTGCGCGGAACCCCTATTTGTTTATTTTTCTAAATACATTCAAATATGTATCCGCTCAT
GAGACAATAACCCTGATAAATGCTTCAATAATATTGAAAAAGGAAGAGTATGAGTATTCAACATTTCCGT
GTCGCCCTTATTCCCTTTTTTGCGGCATTTTGCCTTCCTGTTTTTGCTCACCCAGAAACGCTGGTGAAAG
TAAAAGATGCTGAAGATCAGTTGGGTGCACGAGTGGGTTACATCGAACTGGATCTCAACAGCGGTAAGAT
CCTTGAGAGTTTTCGCCCCGAAGAACGTTTTCCAATGATGAGCACTTTTAAAGTTCTGCTATGTGGCGCG
GTATTATCCCGTATTGACGCCGGGCAAGAGCAACTCGGTCGCCGCATACACTATTCTCAGAATGACTTGG
TTGAGTACTCACCAGTCACAGAAAAGCATCTTACGGATGGCATGACAGTAAGAGAATTATGCAGTGCTGC
CATAACCATGAGTGATAACACTGCGGCCAACTTACTTCTGACAACGATCGGAGGACCGAAGGAGCTAACC
GCTTTTTTGCACAACATGGGGGATCATGTAACTCGCCTTGATCGTTGGGAACCGGAGCTGAATGAAGCCA
TACCAAACGACGAGCGTGACACCACGATGCCTGTAGCAATGGCAACAACGTTGCGCAAACTATTAACTGG
CGAACTACTTACTCTAGCTTCCCGGCAACAATTAATAGACTGGATGGAGGCGGATAAAGTTGCAGGACCA
CTTCTGCGCTCGGCCCTTCCGGCTGGCTGGTTTATTGCTGATAAATCTGGAGCCGGTGAGCGTGGGTCTC
GCGGTATCATTGCAGCACTGGGGCCAGATGGTAAGCCCTCCCGTATCGTAGTTATCTACACGACGGGGAG
TCAGGCAACTATGGATGAACGAAATAGACAGATCGCTGAGATAGGTGCCTCACTGATTAAGCATTGGTAA
CTGTCAGACCAAGTTTACTCATATATACTTTAGATTGATTTAAAACTTCATTTTTAATTTAAAAGGATCT
AGGTGAAGATCCTTTTTGATAATCTCATGACCAAAATCCCTTAACGTGAGTTTTCGTTCCACTGAGCGTC
AGACCCCGTAGAAAAGATCAAAGGATCTTCTTGAGATCCTTTTTTTCTGCGCGTAATCTGCTGCTTGCAA
ACAAAAAAACCACCGCTACCAGCGGTGGTTTGTTTGCCGGATCAAGAGCTACCAACTCTTTTTCCGAAGG
TAACTGGCTTCAGCAGAGCGCAGATACCAAATACTGTCCTTCTAGTGTAGCCGTAGTTAGGCCACCACTT
CAAGAACTCTGTAGCACCGCCTACATACCTCGCTCTGCTAATCCTGTTACCAGTGGCTGCTGCCAGTGGC
GATAAGTCGTGTCTTACCGGGTTGGACTCAAGACGATAGTTACCGGATAAGGCGCAGCGGTCGGGCTGAA
CGGGGGGTTCGTGCACACAGCCCAGCTTGGAGCGAACGACCTACACCGAACTGAGATACCTACAGCGTGA
GCTATGAGAAAGCGCCACGCTTCCCGAAGGGAGAAAGGCGGACAGGTATCCGGTAAGCGGCAGGGTCGGA
ACAGGAGAGCGCACGAGGGAGCTTCCAGGGGGAAACGCCTGGTATCTTTATAGTCCTGTCGGGTTTCGCC
ACCTCTGACTTGAGCGTCGATTTTTGTGATGCTCGTCAGGGGGGCGGAGCCTATGGAAAAACGCCAGCAA
CGCGGCCTTTTTACGGTTCCTGGCCTTTTGCTGGCCTTTTGCTCACATGTTCTTTCCTGCGTTATCCCCT
GATTCTGTGGATAACCGTATTACCGCCTTTGAGTGAGCTGATACCGCTCGCCGCAGCCGAACGACCGAGC
GCAGCGAGTCAGTGAGCGAGGAAGCGGAAGAGCGCCCAATACGCAAACCGCCTCTCCCCGCGCGTTGGCC
GATTCATTAATGCAGCTGGCACGACAGGTTTCCCGACTGGAAAGCGGGCAGTGAGCGCAACGCAATTAAT
GTGAGTTAGCTCACTCATTAGGCACCCCAGGCTTTACACTTTATGCTTCCGGCTCGTATGTTGTGTGGAA
TTGTGAGCGGATAACAATTTCACACAGGAAACAGCTATGACCATGATTACGCCAAGCGCGCAATTAACCC
TCACTAAAGGGAACAAAAGCTGGAGCTGCAAGC
Features (pLannotate 1.2.2; 31 found; start..end, strand, type, name):
      5..226     +  promoter       RSV promoter: Rous sarcoma virus enhancer/promoter
    233..413     +  LTR            5' LTR (truncated): truncated 5' long terminal repeat (LTR) from HIV-1
    460..585     +  misc_feature   HIV-1 Ψ: packaging signal of human immunodeficiency virus type 1
    569..932     +  CDS            HIV-1 gag (fragment): gag protein from human immunodeficiency virus 1; gag
   1027..1363    +  ncRNA          RRE: Accession: RF00036 - HIV Rev response element
   1688..1788    +  CDS            Rev (fragment): human immunodeficiency virus 1 (HIV-1) Rev protein; rev; enhances nuclear export of unspliced and incompletely spliced viral mRNAs
   1807..1924    +  misc_feature   cPPT/CTS: central polypurine tract and central termination sequence of HIV-1
   1953..2193    +  promoter       U6 promoter: RNA polymerase III promoter for human U6 snRNA
   2246..2313    +  misc_RNA       tracrRNA (fragment): trans-activating CRISPR RNA for the Streptococcus pyogenes CRISPR/Cas9 system
   2332..2350    +  CDS            small t antigen (fragment): SV40 (simian virus 40) small t antigen
   2376..2587    +  promoter       EF-1α core promoter: core promoter for human elongation factor EF-1α
   2634..4235    +  CDS            Cas9(N): N-terminal portion of Streptococcus pyogenes Cas9 (Zetsche et al., 2015)
   4236..6734    +  CDS            Cas9(C): C-terminal portion of Streptococcus pyogenes Cas9 (Zetsche et al., 2015)
   6810..7517    +  CDS            mCherry: mCherry is a basic (constitutively fluorescent) red fluorescent protein published in 2004, derived from Discosoma sp.. It is reported to be a very rapidly-maturing monomer with low acid sensitivity.
   7590..8612    +  CDS            hph: KHYB_ECOLX - Experimental evidence at protein level: Swiss-Prot protein existence level 1. The aminoglycoside phosphotransferases achieve inactivation of their antibiotic substrates by phosphorylation. Only phosphorylates hygromycin and closely related compounds such as demethyl analogs and destomycin. From Escherichia coli.
   8651..9239    +  misc_feature   WPRE: woodchuck hepatitis virus posttranscriptional regulatory element
   9256..9444    +  CDS            nef (fragment): NEF_HV1Z2 - Experimental evidence at protein level: Swiss-Prot protein existence level 1. Extracellular Nef protein targets CD4(+) T-lymphocytes for apoptosis by interacting with CXCR4 surface receptors. From Human immunodeficiency virus type 1 group M subtype D (isolate Z2/CDC-Z34) (HIV-1).
   9446..9679    +  LTR            3' LTR (ΔU3): self-inactivating 3' long terminal repeat (LTR) from HIV-1
   9751..9872    +  polyA_signal   SV40 poly(A) signal: SV40 polyadenylation signal
   9912..10047   +  rep_origin     SV40 ori: SV40 origin of replication
  10095..10113   -  promoter       T7 promoter: promoter for bacteriophage T7 RNA polymerase
  10121..10276   +  CDS            lacZα (fragment): LacZα fragment of β-galactosidase; lacZ fragment
  10284..10739   +  rep_origin     f1 ori (sequence partly withheld): f1 bacteriophage origin of replication; arrow indicates direction of (+) strand synthesis
  10768..10872   +  promoter       AmpR promoter: bla
  10873..11733   +  CDS            AmpR: β-lactamase; bla; confers resistance to ampicillin, carbenicillin, and related antibiotics
  11904..12492   +  rep_origin     ori: high-copy-number ColE1/pMB1/pBR322/pUC origin of replication
  12675..12767   +  CDS            lacI (fragment): lac repressor; lacI; The lac repressor binds to the lac operator to inhibit transcription in E. coli. This inhibition can be relieved by adding lactose or isopropyl-β-D-thiogalactopyranoside (IPTG).
  12780..12801   +  protein_bind   CAP binding site: CAP binding activates transcription in the presence of cAMP. E. coli catabolite activator protein
  12816..12846   +  promoter       lac promoter: promoter for the E. coli lac operon
  12850..12872   +  protein_bind   lac operator (fragment): The lac repressor binds to the lac operator to inhibit transcription in E. coli. This inhibition can be relieved by adding lactose or isopropyl-β-D-thiogalactopyranoside (IPTG). lac repressor encoded by lacI
  12915..12933   +  promoter       T3 promoter: promoter for bacteriophage T3 RNA polymerase
