>Addgene plasmid #117171 | pBC2102-reci | addgene full sequence | sequence record 224904 | Addgene Partial NGS Result
TTTTAAAAGAAAAGGGGGGATTGGGGGGTACAGTGCAGGGGAAAGAATAGTAGACATAATAGCAACAGAC
ATACAAACTAAAGAATTACAAAAACAAATTACAAAAATTCAAAATTTTATCGATCACGAGACTAGCCTCG
ATCGCCGAGGGCCTATTTCCCATGATTCCTTCATATTTGCATATACGATACAAGGCTGTTAGAGAGATAA
TTAGAATTAATTTGACTGTAAACACAAAGATATTAGTACAAAATACGTGACGTAGAAAGTAATAATTTCT
TGGGTAGTTTGCAGTTTTAAAATTATGTTTTAAAATGGACTATCATATGCTTACCGTAACTTGAAAGTAT
TTCGATTTCTTGGCTTTATATATCTTGTGGAAAGGACGAAACACCGGAGACGGAGGACGACGAACGTCTC
TGTTTAAGAGCTATGCTGGAAACAGCATAGCAAGTTTAAATAAGGCTAGTCCGTTATCAACTTGAAAAAG
TGGCACCGAGTCGGTGCTTTTTTTGAATTCGCTAGCTAGGTCTTGAAAGGAGTGGGAATTGGCTCCGGTG
CCCGTCAGTGGGCAGAGCGCACATCGCCCACAGTCCCCGAGAAGTTGGGGGGAGGGGTCGGCAATTGATC
CGGTGCCTAGAGAAGGTGGCGCGGGGTAAACTGGGAAAGTGATGTCGTGTACTGGCTCCGCCTTTTTCCC
GAGGGTGGGGGAGAACCGTATATAAGTGCAGTAGTCGCCGTGAACGTTCTTTTTCGCAACGGGTTTGCCG
CCAGAACACAGGACCGGTAGCGCTCCCGGGATGGATTACAAAGACGATGACGATAAGGACAAGAAGTACA
GCATCGGCCTGGACATCGGCACCAACTCTGTGGGCTGGGCCGTGATCACCGACGAGTACAAGGTGCCCAG
CAAGAAATTCAAGGTGCTGGGCAACACCGACCGGCACAGCATCAAGAAGAACCTGATCGGAGCCCTGCTG
TTCGACAGCGGCGAAACAGCCGAGGCCACCCGGCTGAAGAGAACCGCCAGAAGAAGATACACCAGACGGA
AGAACCGGATCTGCTATCTGCAAGAGATCTTCAGCAACGAGATGGCCAAGGTGGACGACAGCTTCTTCCA
CAGACTGGAAGAGTCCTTCCTGGTGGAAGAGGATAAGAAGCACGAGCGGCACCCCATCTTCGGCAACATC
GTGGACGAGGTGGCCTACCACGAGAAGTACCCCACCATCTACCACCTGAGAAAGAAACTGGTGGACAGCA
CCGACAAGGCCGACCTGCGGCTGATCTATCTGGCCCTGGCCCACATGATCAAGTTCCGGGGCCACTTCCT
GATCGAGGGCGACCTGAACCCCGACAACAGCGACGTGGACAAGCTGTTCATCCAGCTGGTGCAGACCTAC
AACCAGCTGTTCGAGGAAAACCCCATCAACGCCAGCGGCGTGGACGCCAAGGCCATCCTGTCTGCCAGAC
TGAGCAAGAGCAGACGGCTGGAAAATCTGATCGCCCAGCTGCCCGGCGAGAAGAAGAATGGCCTGTTCGG
AAACCTGATTGCCCTGAGCCTGGGCCTGACCCCCAACTTCAAGAGCAACTTCGACCTGGCCGAGGATGCC
AAACTGCAGCTGAGCAAGGACACCTACGACGACGACCTGGACAACCTGCTGGCCCAGATCGGCGACCAGT
ACGCCGACCTGTTTCTGGCCGCCAAGAACCTGTCCGACGCCATCCTGCTGAGCGACATCCTGAGAGTGAA
CACCGAGATCACCAAGGCCCCCCTGAGCGCCTCTATGATCAAGAGATACGACGAGCACCACCAGGACCTG
ACCCTGCTGAAAGCTCTCGTGCGGCAGCAGCTGCCTGAGAAGTACAAAGAGATTTTCTTCGACCAGAGCA
AGAACGGCTACGCCGGCTACATTGACGGCGGAGCCAGCCAGGAAGAGTTCTACAAGTTCATCAAGCCCAT
CCTGGAAAAGATGGACGGCACCGAGGAACTGCTCGTGAAGCTGAACAGAGAGGACCTGCTGCGGAAGCAG
CGGACCTTCGACAACGGCAGCATCCCCCACCAGATCCACCTGGGAGAGCTGCACGCCATTCTGCGGCGGC
AGGAAGATTTTTACCCATTCCTGAAGGACAACCGGGAAAAGATCGAGAAGATCCTGACCTTCCGCATCCC
CTACTACGTGGGCCCTCTGGCCAGGGGAAACAGCAGATTCGCCTGGATGACCAGAAAGAGCGAGGAAACC
ATCACCCCCTGGAACTTCGAGGAAGTGGTGGACAAGGGCGCTTCCGCCCAGAGCTTCATCGAGCGGATGA
CCAACTTCGATAAGAACCTGCCCAACGAGAAGGTGCTGCCCAAGCACAGCCTGCTGTACGAGTACTTCAC
CGTGTATAACGAGCTGACCAAAGTGAAATACGTGACCGAGGGAATGAGAAAGCCCGCCTTCCTGAGCGGC
GAGCAGAAAAAGGCCATCGTGGACCTGCTGTTCAAGACCAACCGGAAAGTGACCGTGAAGCAGCTGAAAG
AGGACTACTTCAAGAAAATCGAGTGCTTCGACTCCGTGGAAATCTCCGGCGTGGAAGATCGGTTCAACGC
CTCCCTGGGCACATACCACGATCTGCTGAAAATTATCAAGGACAAGGACTTCCTGGACAATGAGGAAAAC
GAGGACATTCTGGAAGATATCGTGCTGACCCTGACACTGTTTGAGGACAGAGAGATGATCGAGGAACGGC
TGAAAACCTATGCCCACCTGTTCGACGACAAAGTGATGAAGCAGCTGAAGCGGCGGAGATACACCGGCTG
GGGCAGGCTGAGCCGGAAGCTGATCAACGGCATCCGGGACAAGCAGTCCGGCAAGACAATCCTGGATTTC
CTGAAGTCCGACGGCTTCGCCAACAGAAACTTCATGCAGCTGATCCACGACGACAGCCTGACCTTTAAAG
AGGACATCCAGAAAGCCCAGGTGTCCGGCCAGGGCGATAGCCTGCACGAGCACATTGCCAATCTGGCCGG
CAGCCCCGCCATTAAGAAGGGCATCCTGCAGACAGTGAAGGTGGTGGACGAGCTCGTGAAAGTGATGGGC
CGGCACAAGCCCGAGAACATCGTGATCGAAATGGCCAGAGAGAACCAGACCACCCAGAAGGGACAGAAGA
ACAGCCGCGAGAGAATGAAGCGGATCGAAGAGGGCATCAAAGAGCTGGGCAGCCAGATCCTGAAAGAACA
CCCCGTGGAAAACACCCAGCTGCAGAACGAGAAGCTGTACCTGTACTACCTGCAGAATGGGCGGGATATG
TACGTGGACCAGGAACTGGACATCAACCGGCTGTCCGACTACGATGTGGACCATATCGTGCCTCAGAGCT
TTCTGAAGGACGACTCCATCGACAACAAGGTGCTGACCAGAAGCGACAAGAACCGGGGCAAGAGCGACAA
CGTGCCCTCCGAAGAGGTCGTGAAGAAGATGAAGAACTACTGGCGGCAGCTGCTGAACGCCAAGCTGATT
ACCCAGAGAAAGTTCGACAATCTGACCAAGGCCGAGAGAGGCGGCCTGAGCGAACTGGATAAGGCCGGCT
TCATCAAGAGACAGCTGGTGGAAACCCGGCAGATCACAAAGCACGTGGCACAGATCCTGGACTCCCGGAT
GAACACTAAGTACGACGAGAATGACAAGCTGATCCGGGAAGTGAAAGTGATCACCCTGAAGTCCAAGCTG
GTGTCCGATTTCCGGAAGGATTTCCAGTTTTACAAAGTGCGCGAGATCAACAACTACCACCACGCCCACG
ACGCCTACCTGAACGCCGTCGTGGGAACCGCCCTGATCAAAAAGTACCCTAAGCTGGAAAGCGAGTTCGT
GTACGGCGACTACAAGGTGTACGACGTGCGGAAGATGATCGCCAAGAGCGAGCAGGAAATCGGCAAGGCT
ACCGCCAAGTACTTCTTCTACAGCAACATCATGAACTTTTTCAAGACCGAGATTACCCTGGCCAACGGCG
AGATCCGGAAGCGGCCTCTGATCGAGACAAACGGCGAAACCGGGGAGATCGTGTGGGATAAGGGCCGGGA
TTTTGCCACCGTGCGGAAAGTGCTGAGCATGCCCCAAGTGAATATCGTGAAAAAGACCGAGGTGCAGACA
GGCGGCTTCAGCAAAGAGTCTATCCTGCCCAAGAGGAACAGCGATAAGCTGATCGCCAGAAAGAAGGACT
GGGACCCTAAGAAGTACGGCGGCTTCGACAGCCCCACCGTGGCCTATTCTGTGCTGGTGGTGGCCAAAGT
GGAAAAGGGCAAGTCCAAGAAACTGAAGAGTGTGAAAGAGCTGCTGGGGATCACCATCATGGAAAGAAGC
AGCTTCGAGAAGAATCCCATCGACTTTCTGGAAGCCAAGGGCTACAAAGAAGTGAAAAAGGACCTGATCA
TCAAGCTGCCTAAGTACTCCCTGTTCGAGCTGGAAAACGGCCGGAAGAGAATGCTGGCCTCTGCCGGCGA
ACTGCAGAAGGGAAACGAACTGGCCCTGCCCTCCAAATATGTGAACTTCCTGTACCTGGCCAGCCACTAT
GAGAAGCTGAAGGGCTCCCCCGAGGATAATGAGCAGAAACAGCTGTTTGTGGAACAGCACAAGCACTACC
TGGACGAGATCATCGAGCAGATCAGCGAGTTCTCCAAGAGAGTGATCCTGGCCGACGCTAATCTGGACAA
AGTGCTGTCCGCCTACAACAAGCACCGGGATAAGCCCATCAGAGAGCAGGCCGAGAATATCATCCACCTG
TTTACCCTGACCAATCTGGGAGCCCCTGCCGCCTTCAAGTACTTTGACACCACCATCGACCGGAAGAGGT
ACACCAGCACCAAAGAGGTGCTGGACGCCACCCTGATCCACCAGAGCATCACCGGCCTGTACGAGACACG
GATCGACCTGTCTCAGCTGGGAGGCGACGGATCCGAATCCGGCAGTGGAGAGGGCAGAGGAAGTCTGCTA
ACATGCGGTGACGTCGAGGAGAATCCTGGCCCAATGGTGAGCAAGGGCGAGGAGGATAACATGGCCATCA
TCAAGGAGTTCATGCGCTTCAAGGTGCACATGGAGGGCTCCGTGAACGGCCACGAGTTCGAGATCGAGGG
CGAGGGCGAGGGCCGCCCCTACGAGGGCACCCAGACCGCCAAGCTGAAGGTGACCAAGGGTGGCCCCCTG
CCCTTCGCCTGGGACATCCTGTCCCCTCAGTTCATGTACGGCTCCAAGGCCTACGTGAAGCACCCCGCCG
ACATCCCCGACTACTTGAAGCTGTCCTTCCCCGAGGGCTTCAAGTGGGAGCGCGTGATGAACTTCGAGGA
CGGCGGCGTGGTGACCGTGACCCAGGACTCCTCCCTGCAGGACGGCGAGTTCATCTACAAGGTGAAGCTG
CGCGGCACCAACTTCCCCTCCGACGGCCCCGTAATGCAGAAGAAAACCATGGGCTGGGAGGCCTCCTCCG
AGCGGATGTACCCCGAGGACGGCGCCCTGAAGGGCGAGATCAAGCAGAGGCTGAAGCTGAAGGACGGCGG
CCACTACGACGCTGAGGTCAAGACCACCTACAAGGCCAAGAAGCCCGTGCAGCTGCCCGGCGCCTACAAC
GTCAACATCAAGTTGGACATCACCTCCCACAACGAGGACTACACCATCGTGGAACAGTACGAACGCGCCG
AGGGCCGCCACTCCACCGGCGGCATGGACGAGCTGTACAAGCCTGGGGGAAGCGGAGCTACTAACTTCAG
CCTGCTGAAGCAGGCTGGAGATGTGGAGGAGAACCCTGGACCTATGAAAAAGCCTGAACTCACCGCGACG
TCTGTCGAGAAGTTTCTGATCGAAAAGTTCGACAGCGTATCCGACCTGATGCAGCTCTCGGAGGGCGAAG
AATCTCGTGCTTTCAGCTTCGATGTAGGAGGGCGTGGATATGTCCTGCGGGTAAATAGCTGCGCCGATGG
TTTCTACAAAGATCGTTATGTTTATCGGCACTTTGCATCGGCCGCGCTCCCGATTCCGGAAGTGCTTGAC
ATTGGGGAGTTCAGCGAGAGCCTGACCTATTGCATCTCCCGCCGTGCACAGGGTGTCACGTTGCAAGACC
TGCCTGAAACCGAACTGCCCGCTGTTCTGCAGCCGGTCGCGGAGGCAATGGATGCGATCGCTGCGGCCGA
TCTTAGCCAGACGAGCGGGTTCGGCCCATTCGGACCGCAAGGAATCGGTCAATACACTACATGGCGTGAT
TTCATATGCGCGATTGCTGATCCCCATGTGTATCACTGGCAAACTGTGATGGACGACACCGTCAGTGCGT
CCGTCGCGCAGGCTCTCGATGAGCTGATGCTTTGGGCCGAGGACTGCCCCGAAGTCCGGCACCTCGTGCA
CGCGGATTTCGGCTCCAACAATGTCCTGACGGACAATGGCCGCATAACAGCGGTCATTGACTGGAGCGAG
GCGATGTTCGGGGATTCCCAATACGAGGTCGCCAACATCTTCTTCTGGAGGCCGTGGTTGGCTTGTATGG
AGCAGCAGACGCGCTACTTCGAGCGGAGGCATCCGGAGCTTGCAGGATCGCCGCGGCTCCGGGCGTATAT
GCTCCGCATTGGTCTTGACCAACTCTATCAGAGCTTGGTTGACGGCAATTTCGATGATGCAGCTTGGGCG
CAGGGTCGATGCGACGCAATCGTCCGATCCGGAGCCGGGACTGTCGGGCGTACACAAATCGCCCGCAGAA
GCGCGGCCGTCTGGACCGATGGCTGTGTAGAAGTACTCGCCGATAGTGGAAACCGACGCCCCAGCACTCG
TCCGAGGGCAAAGGAATAGGAATTCTAATGTCGACTTCGAAACGCGTCTGGAACAATCAACCTCTGGATT
ACAAAATTTGTGAAAGATTGACTGGTATTCTTAACTATGTTGCTCCTTTTACGCTATGTGGATACGCTGC
TTTAATGCCTTTGTATCATGCTATTGCTTCCCGTATGGCTTTCATTTTCTCCTCCTTGTATAAATCCTGG
TTGCTGTCTCTTTATGAGGAGTTGTGGCCCGTTGTCAGGCAACGTGGCGTGGTGTGCACTGTGTTTGCTG
ACGCAACCCCCACTGGTTGGGGCATTGCCACCACCTGTCAGCTCCTTTCCGGGACTTTCGCTTTCCCCCT
CCCTATTGCCACGGCGGAACTCATCGCCGCCTGCCTTGCCCGCTGCTGGACAGGGGCTCGGCTGTTGGGC
ACTGACAATTCCGTGGTGTTGTCGGGGAAGCTGACGTCCTTTCCATGGCTGCTCGCCTGTGTTGCCACCT
GGATTCTGCGCGGGACGTCCTTCTGCTACGTCCCTTCGGCCCTCAATCCAGCGGACCTTCCTTCCCGCGG
CCTGCTGCCGGCTCTGCGGCCTCTTCCGCGTCTTCGCCTTCGCCCTCAGACGAGTCGGATCTCCCTTTGG
GCCGCCTCCCCGCCTGGAATTAATTCTGCAGTCGAGACCTAGAAAAACATGGAGCAATCACAAGTAGCAA
TACAGCAGCTACCAATGCTGATTGTGCCTGGCTAGAAGCACAAGAGGAGGAGGAGGTGGGTTTTCCAGTC
ACACCTCAGGTACCTTTAAGACCAATGACTTACAAGGCAGCTGTAGATCTTAGCCACTTTTTAAAAGAAA
AGGGGGGACTGGAAGGGCTAATTCACTCCCAACGAAGACAAGATCTGCTTTTTGCTTGTACTGGGTCTCT
CTGGTTAGACCAGATCTGAGCCTGGGAGCTCTCTGGCTAACTAGGGAACCCACTGCTTAAGCCTCAATAA
AGCTTGCCTTGAGTGCTTCAAGTAGTGTGTGCCCGTCTGTTGTGTGACTCTGGTAACTAGAGATCCCTCA
GACCCTTTTAGTCAGTGTGGAAAATCTCTAGCAGTAGTAGTTCATGTCATCTTATTATTCAGTATTTATA
ACTTGCAAAGAAATGAATATCAGAGAGTGAGAGGAACTTGTTTATTGCAGCTTATAATGGTTACAAATAA
AGCAATAGCATCACAAATTTCACAAATAAAGCATTTTTTTCACTGCATTCTAGTTGTGGTTTGTCCAAAC
TCATCAATGTATCTTATCATGTCTGGCTCTAGCTATCCCGCCCCTAACTCCGCCCATCCCGCCCCTAACT
CCGCCCAGTTCCGCCCATTCTCCGCCCCATGGCTGACTAATTTTTTTTATTTATGCAGAGGCCGAGGCCG
CCTCGGCCTCTGAGCTATTCCAGAAGTAGTGAGGAGGCTTTTTTGGAGGCCTAGGGACGTACCCAATTCG
CGAAACGTACCCAATTCGCCCTATAGTGAGTCGTATTACGCGCGCTCACTGGCCGTCGTTTTACAACGTC
GTGACTGGGAAAACCCTGGCGTTACCCAACTTAATCGCCTTGCAGCACATCCCCCTTTCGCCAGCTGGCG
TAATAGCGAAGAGGCCCGCACCGATCGCCCTTCCCAACAGTTGCGCAGCCTGAATGGCGAATGGG
[124 nt withheld, positions 8466-8589]
C
[91 nt withheld, positions 8591-8681]
A
[49 nt withheld, positions 8683-8731]
CCTTTGACGTTGGAGTCCACGTTCTTT
[37 nt withheld, positions 8759-8795]
ACCCTATCTCGGTCTATTCTTTTGATTTATAAGGGATTTTGCCGATTTCGGCCTATTGGTTAAAAAATGA
GCTGATTTAACAAAAATTTAACGCGAATTTTAACAAAATATTAACGCTTACAATTTAGGTGGCACTTTTC
GGGGAAATGTGCGCGGAACCCCTATTTGTTTATTTTTCTAAATACATTCAAATATGTATCCGCTCATGAG
ACAATAACCCTGATAAATGCTTCAATAATATTGAAAAAGGAAGAGTATGAGTATTCAACATTTCCGTGTC
GCCCTTATTCCCTTTTTTGCGGCATTTTGCCTTCCTGTTTTTGCTCACCCAGAAACGCTGGTGAAAGTAA
AAGATGCTGAAGATCAGTTGGGTGCACGAGTGGGTTACATCGAACTGGATCTCAACAGCGGTAAGATCCT
TGAGAGTTTTCGCCCCGAAGAACGTTTTCCAATGATGAGCACTTTTAAAGTTCTGCTATGTGGCGCGGTA
TTATCCCGTATTGACGCCGGGCAAGAGCAACTCGGTCGCCGCATACACTATTCTCAGAATGACTTGGTTG
AGTACTCACCAGTCACAGAAAAGCATCTTACGGATGGCATGACAGTAAGAGAATTATGCAGTGCTGCCAT
AACCATGAGTGATAACACTGCGGCCAACTTACTTCTGACAACGATCGGAGGACCGAAGGAGCTAACCGCT
TTTTTGCACAACATGGGGGATCATGTAACTCGCCTTGATCGTTGGGAACCGGAGCTGAATGAAGCCATAC
CAAACGACGAGCGTGACACCACGATGCCTGTAGCAATGGCAACAACGTTGCGCAAACTATTAACTGGCGA
ACTACTTACTCTAGCTTCCCGGCAACAATTAATAGACTGGATGGAGGCGGATAAAGTTGCAGGACCACTT
CTGCGCTCGGCCCTTCCGGCTGGCTGGTTTATTGCTGATAAATCTGGAGCCGGTGAGCGTGGGTCTCGCG
GTATCATTGCAGCACTGGGGCCAGATGGTAAGCCCTCCCGTATCGTAGTTATCTACACGACGGGGAGTCA
GGCAACTATGGATGAACGAAATAGACAGATCGCTGAGATAGGTGCCTCACTGATTAAGCATTGGTAACTG
TCAGACCAAGTTTACTCATATATACTTTAGATTGATTTAAAACTTCATTTTTAATTTAAAAGGATCTAGG
TGAAGATCCTTTTTGATAATCTCATGACCAAAATCCCTTAACGTGAGTTTTCGTTCCACTGAGCGTCAGA
CCCCGTAGAAAAGATCAAAGGATCTTCTTGAGATCCTTTTTTTCTGCGCGTAATCTGCTGCTTGCAAACA
AAAAAACCACCGCTACCAGCGGTGGTTTGTTTGCCGGATCAAGAGCTACCAACTCTTTTTCCGAAGGTAA
CTGGCTTCAGCAGAGCGCAGATACCAAATACTGTTCTTCTAGTGTAGCCGTAGTTAGGCCACCACTTCAA
GAACTCTGTAGCACCGCCTACATACCTCGCTCTGCTAATCCTGTTACCAGTGGCTGCTGCCAGTGGCGAT
AAGTCGTGTCTTACCGGGTTGGACTCAAGACGATAGTTACCGGATAAGGCGCAGCGGTCGGGCTGAACGG
GGGGTTCGTGCACACAGCCCAGCTTGGAGCGAACGACCTACACCGAACTGAGATACCTACAGCGTGAGCT
ATGAGAAAGCGCCACGCTTCCCGAAGGGAGAAAGGCGGACAGGTATCCGGTAAGCGGCAGGGTCGGAACA
GGAGAGCGCACGAGGGAGCTTCCAGGGGGAAACGCCTGGTATCTTTATAGTCCTGTCGGGTTTCGCCACC
TCTGACTTGAGCGTCGATTTTTGTGATGCTCGTCAGGGGGGCGGAGCCTATGGAAAAACGCCAGCAACGC
GGCCTTTTTACGGTTCCTGGCCTTTTGCTGGCCTTTTGCTCACATGTTCTTTCCTGCGTTATCCCCTGAT
TCTGTGGATAACCGTATTACCGCCTTTGAGTGAGCTGATACCGCTCGCCGCAGCCGAACGACCGAGCGCA
GCGAGTCAGTGAGCGAGGAAGCGGAAGAGCGCCCAATACGCAAACCGCCTCTCCCCGCGCGTTGGCCGAT
TCATTAATGCAGCTGGCACGACAGGTTTCCCGACTGGAAAGCGGGCAGTGAGCGCAACGCAATTAATGTG
AGTTAGCTCACTCATTAGGCACCCCAGGCTTTACACTTTATGCTTCCGGCTCGTATGTTGTGTGGAATTG
TGAGCGGATAACAATTTCACACAGGAAACAGCTATGACCATGATTACGCCAAGCGCGCAATTAACCCTCA
CTAAAGGGAACAAAAGCTGGAGCTGCAAGCTTAATGTAGTCTTATGCAATACTCTTGTAGTCTTGCAACA
TGGTAACGATGAGTTAGCAACATGCCTTACAAGGAGAGAAAAAGCACCGTGCATGCCGATTGGTGGAAGT
AAGGTGGTACGATCGTGCCTTATTAGGAAGGCAACAGACGGGTCTGACATGGATTGGACGAACCACTGAA
TTGCCGCATTGCAGAGATATTGTATTTAAGTGCCTAGCTCGATACATAAACGGGTCTCTCTGGTTAGACC
AGATCTGAGCCTGGGAGCTCTCTGGCTAACTAGGGAACCCACTGCTTAAGCCTCAATAAAGCTTGCCTTG
AGTGCTTCAAGTAGTGTGTGCCCGTCTGTTGTGTGACTCTGGTAACTAGAGATCCCTCAGACCCTTTTAG
TCAGTGTGGAAAATCTCTAGCAGTGGCGCCCGAACAGGGACTTGAAAGCGAAAGGGAAACCAGAGGAGCT
CTCTCGACGCAGGACTCGGCTTGCTGAAGCGCGCACGGCAAGAGGCGAGGGGCGGCGACTGGTGAGTACG
CCAAAAATTTTGACTAGCGGAGGCTAGAAGGAGAGAGATGGGTGCGAGAGCGTCAGTATTAAGCGGGGGA
GAATTAGATCGCGATGGGAAAAAATTCGGTTAAGGCCAGGGGGAAAGAAAAAATATAAATTAAAACATAT
AGTATGGGCAAGCAGGGAGCTAGAACGATTCGCAGTTAATCCTGGCCTGTTAGAAACATCAGAAGGCTGT
AGACAAATACTGGGACAGCTACAACCATCCCTTCAGACAGGATCAGAAGAACTTAGATCATTATATAATA
CAGTAGCAACCCTCTATTGTGTGCATCAAAGGATAGAGATAAAAGACACCAAGGAAGCTTTAGACAAGAT
AGAGGAAGAGCAAAACAAAAGTAAGACCACCGCACAGCAAGCGGCCGCTGATCTTCAGACCTGGAGGAGG
AGATATGAGGGACAATTGGAGAAGTGAATTATATAAATATAAAGTAGTAAAAATTGAACCATTAGGAGTA
GCACCCACCAAGGCAAAGAGAAGAGTGGTGCAGAGAGAAAAAAGAGCAGTGGGAATAGGAGCTTTGTTCC
TTGGGTTCTTGGGAGCAGCAGGAAGCACTATGGGCGCAGCGTCAATGACGCTGACGGTACAGGCCAGACA
ATTATTGTCTGGTATAGTGCAGCAGCAGAACAATTTGCTGAGGGCTATTGAGGCGCAACAGCATCTGTTG
CAACTCACAGTCTGGGGCATCAAGCAGCTCCAGGCAAGAATCCTGGCTGTGGAAAGATACCTAAAGGATC
AACAGCTCCTGGGGATTTGGGGTTGCTCTGGAAAACTCATTTGCACCACTGCTGTGCCTTGGAATGCTAG
TTGGAGTAATAAATCTCTGGAACAGATTTGGAATCACACGACCTGGATGGAGTGGGACAGAGAAATTAAC
AATTACACAAGCTTAATACACTCCTTAATTGAAGAATCGCAAAACCAGCAAGAAAAGAATGAACAAGAAT
TATTGGAATTAGATAAATGGGCAAGTTTGTGGAATTGGTTTAACATAACAAATTGGCTGTGGTATATAAA
ATTATTCATAATGATAGTAGGAGGCTTGGTAGGTTTAAGAATAGTTTTTGCTGTACTTTCTATAGTGAAT
AGAGTTAGGCAGGGATATTCACCATTATCGTTTCAGACCCACCTCCCAACCCCGAGGGGACCCGACAGGC
CCGAAGGAATAGAAGAAGAAGGTGGAGAGAGAGACAGAGACAGATCCATTCGATTAGTGAACGGATCTCG
ACGGTATCGGTTAAC
Features (pLannotate 1.2.2; 31 found; start..end, strand, type, name):
      1..118     +  misc_feature   cPPT/CTS: central polypurine tract and central termination sequence of HIV-1
    147..387     +  promoter       U6 promoter: RNA polymerase III promoter for human U6 snRNA
    440..507     +  misc_RNA       tracrRNA (fragment): trans-activating CRISPR RNA for the Streptococcus pyogenes CRISPR/Cas9 system
    526..544     +  CDS            small t antigen (fragment): SV40 (simian virus 40) small t antigen
    570..781     +  promoter       EF-1α core promoter: core promoter for human elongation factor EF-1α
    828..2429    +  CDS            Cas9(N): N-terminal portion of Streptococcus pyogenes Cas9 (Zetsche et al., 2015)
   2430..4928    +  CDS            Cas9(C): C-terminal portion of Streptococcus pyogenes Cas9 (Zetsche et al., 2015)
   5004..5711    +  CDS            mCherry: mCherry is a basic (constitutively fluorescent) red fluorescent protein published in 2004, derived from Discosoma sp.. It is reported to be a very rapidly-maturing monomer with low acid sensitivity.
   5784..6806    +  CDS            hph: KHYB_ECOLX - Experimental evidence at protein level: Swiss-Prot protein existence level 1. The aminoglycoside phosphotransferases achieve inactivation of their antibiotic substrates by phosphorylation. Only phosphorylates hygromycin and closely related compounds such as demethyl analogs and destomycin. From Escherichia coli.
   6845..7433    +  misc_feature   WPRE: woodchuck hepatitis virus posttranscriptional regulatory element
   7450..7638    +  CDS            nef (fragment): NEF_HV1Z2 - Experimental evidence at protein level: Swiss-Prot protein existence level 1. Extracellular Nef protein targets CD4(+) T-lymphocytes for apoptosis by interacting with CXCR4 surface receptors. From Human immunodeficiency virus type 1 group M subtype D (isolate Z2/CDC-Z34) (HIV-1).
   7640..7873    +  LTR            3' LTR (ΔU3): self-inactivating 3' long terminal repeat (LTR) from HIV-1
   7945..8066    +  polyA_signal   SV40 poly(A) signal: SV40 polyadenylation signal
   8106..8241    +  rep_origin     SV40 ori: SV40 origin of replication
   8280..8298    -  promoter       T7 promoter: promoter for bacteriophage T7 RNA polymerase
   8306..8461    +  CDS            lacZα (fragment): LacZα fragment of β-galactosidase; lacZ fragment
   8466..8894    +  rep_origin     f1 ori (sequence partly withheld): f1 bacteriophage origin of replication; arrow indicates direction of (+) strand synthesis
   8947..9051    +  promoter       AmpR promoter: bla
   9052..9912    +  CDS            AmpR: β-lactamase; bla; confers resistance to ampicillin, carbenicillin, and related antibiotics
  10083..10671   +  rep_origin     ori: high-copy-number ColE1/pMB1/pBR322/pUC origin of replication
  10854..10946   +  CDS            lacI (fragment): lac repressor; lacI; The lac repressor binds to the lac operator to inhibit transcription in E. coli. This inhibition can be relieved by adding lactose or isopropyl-β-D-thiogalactopyranoside (IPTG).
  10959..10980   +  protein_bind   CAP binding site: CAP binding activates transcription in the presence of cAMP. E. coli catabolite activator protein
  10995..11025   +  promoter       lac promoter: promoter for the E. coli lac operon
  11029..11051   +  protein_bind   lac operator (fragment): The lac repressor binds to the lac operator to inhibit transcription in E. coli. This inhibition can be relieved by adding lactose or isopropyl-β-D-thiogalactopyranoside (IPTG). lac repressor encoded by lacI
  11094..11112   +  promoter       T3 promoter: promoter for bacteriophage T3 RNA polymerase
  11140..11366   +  promoter       RSV promoter: Rous sarcoma virus enhancer/promoter
  11367..11547   +  LTR            5' LTR (truncated): truncated 5' long terminal repeat (LTR) from HIV-1
  11594..11719   +  misc_feature   HIV-1 Ψ: packaging signal of human immunodeficiency virus type 1
  11703..12066   +  CDS            HIV-1 gag (fragment): gag protein from human immunodeficiency virus 1; gag
  12212..12445   +  misc_feature   RRE: The Rev response element (RRE) of HIV-1 allows for Rev-dependent mRNA export from the nucleus to the cytoplasm.
  12822..12922   +  CDS            Rev (fragment): human immunodeficiency virus 1 (HIV-1) Rev protein; rev; enhances nuclear export of unspliced and incompletely spliced viral mRNAs
