[The description below was written by a language model from this plasmid's Addgene catalogue record and pLannotate feature annotations shown in this document.]
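Description:
pBC2102-reci is a third-generation-style, self-inactivating HIV-1 lentiviral transfer plasmid of about 13 kb that delivers an all-in-one CRISPR-Cas9 system to mammalian cells. It is propagated in E. coli through a high-copy ColE1/pUC origin with ampicillin resistance, and the backbone also carries an f1 origin, an SV40 origin and residual lac/T7/T3 cloning-vector elements. Viral genomic RNA is transcribed from an RSV promoter fused to a truncated 5' LTR. It contains the Ψ packaging signal with a gag fragment, the RRE for Rev-dependent nuclear export, the cPPT/CTS, a WPRE to boost transcript expression, and a ΔU3 3' LTR followed by an SV40 polyadenylation signal.

The payload consists of two expression units. A human U6 Pol III promoter drives a Streptococcus pyogenes single-guide RNA scaffold, and the retained BsmBI sites listed in the record presumably serve for inserting guide spacers. Downstream, the EF-1α core (EFS) promoter drives a single open reading frame encoding full-length S. pyogenes Cas9 (annotated as contiguous N- and C-terminal portions), mCherry and the hygromycin phosphotransferase gene. According to the stated design, these are separated by T2A and P2A self-cleaving peptides, although the feature tables do not annotate them. Transduced cells can therefore be tracked by red fluorescence and selected with hygromycin.

The Cas9 here is wild type but lacks a nuclear localization signal. The meaning of the "reci" designation is not explained in the record. The associated work concerns mapping engineerable sites in Cas9 and building an allosteric Cas9 switch, so this construct plausibly serves as a reference or recipient vector in that context. The two sequence records share the same features in a different circular orientation and differ by only 16 nt in length.
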