Addgene plasmid #117171: pBC2102-reci
Purpose: U6-sgRNA-EFS-Cas9-T2A-mCherry-P2A-Hygro; wtCas9 without NLS
Depositing lab: David Savage. Depositing organization: University of California, Berkeley. Publication: Profiling of engineering hotspots identifies an allosteric CRISPR-Cas9 switch. Oakes BL, Nadler DC, Flamholz A, Fellmann C, Staahl BT, Doudna JA, Savage DF. Nat Biotechnol. 2016 May 2. doi: 10.1038/nbt.3528. PubMed 27136077.
Backbone
  Vector backbone: Lenti
  Backbone size w/o insert (bp): 8855
  Total vector size (bp): 12956
  Vector type: Lentiviral
Growth in bacteria
  Bacterial resistance: Ampicillin, 100 μg/mL
  Growth temperature: 37°C
  Growth strain: NEB Stable
  Copy number: High Copy
Gene/Insert
  Gene/Insert name: reci_wtCas9 without NLS
  Promoter: U6 Promoter
  Cloning method: Restriction Enzyme; 5′ cloning site BsmBI (not destroyed); 3′ cloning site BsmBI (not destroyed)
  Sequencing primers: 5′ gtgacgtagaaagtaataatttcttggg
Terms and licenses: Academic/Nonprofit Terms; Industry Terms: Not Available to Industry
How to cite: pBC2102-reci was a gift from David Savage (Addgene plasmid # 117171 ; http://n2t.net/addgene:117171 ; RRID:Addgene_117171)
